Addgene plasmid #155067: pLCHKO_PDPR_exon_deletion_3
Purpose: Lentiviral plasmid for expressing U6 driven hybrid guide (hg)RNA for deletion of PDPR exon using SpCas9 and LbCas12a nucleases (CHyMErA system)
Depositing lab: Benjamin Blencowe & Jason Moffat. Depositing organization: University of Toronto. Publication: Genetic interaction mapping and exon-resolution functional genomics with a hybrid Cas9-Cas12a platform. Gonatopoulos-Pournatzis T, Aregger M, Brown KR, Farhangmehr S, Braunschweig U, Ward HN, Ha KCH, Weiss A, Billmann M, Durbic T, Myers CL, Blencowe BJ, Moffat J. Nat Biotechnol. 2020 May;38(5):638-648. doi: 10.1038/s41587-020-0437-z. Epub 2020 Mar 16. PubMed 32249828.
Backbone
  Vector backbone: pLCHKO
  Backbone size w/o insert (bp): 7481
  Vector type: Mammalian Expression, Lentiviral, CRISPR
  Selectable markers: Puromycin
Growth in bacteria
  Bacterial resistance: Ampicillin, 100 μg/mL
  Growth temperature: 30°C
  Growth strain: NEB Stable
  Copy number: High Copy
Gene/Insert
  Gene/Insert name: (hg)RNA for deletion of PDPR exon using SpCas9 and LbCas12a nucleases
  gRNA/shRNA sequence: GGAAGAAGAACTGATGTGACgtttcagagctatgctggaaacagcatagcaagttgaaataaggctagtccgttatcaacttgaaaaagtggcaccgagtcggtgctaatttctactaagtgtagatGAGAGGTGAAAAGACATGGATCC
  Species: H. sapiens (human)
  Insert size (bp): 150
  Promoter: U6
  Cloning method: Restriction Enzyme; 5′ cloning site BfuAI (destroyed during cloning); 3′ cloning site BfuAI (destroyed during cloning)
  Sequencing primers: 5′ actatcatatgcttaccgtaac
Terms and licenses: Academic/Nonprofit Terms; Industry Terms: Not Available to Industry
Depositor comments: U6-driven hgRNA cassette encoded on anti-sense strand
How to cite: pLCHKO_PDPR_exon_deletion_3 was a gift from Benjamin Blencowe & Jason Moffat (Addgene plasmid # 155067 ; http://n2t.net/addgene:155067 ; RRID:Addgene_155067)
