[The description below was written by a language model from this plasmid's Addgene catalogue record and pLannotate feature annotations shown in this document.]
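Description:
pLCHKO_PDPR_exon_deletion_3 is a lentiviral CRISPR guide-expression plasmid built on the pLCHKO backbone for use in mammalian (human) cells with the CHyMErA system, which pairs SpCas9 with LbCas12a. In bacteria it is maintained through a high-copy ColE1/pUC-type origin and selected with ampicillin via β-lactamase. An f1 origin and remnants of a lac/T7/T3 cloning region are also annotated in the backbone. The viral portion has a third-generation-style layout: an RSV promoter feeds a truncated HIV-1 5' LTR, followed by the Ψ packaging signal with a gag fragment, the RRE for Rev-dependent RNA export, a cPPT/CTS, a WPRE, and a self-inactivating ΔU3 3' LTR, with an SV40 poly(A) signal and SV40 origin downstream.

The payload is a roughly 150 bp hybrid guide RNA (hgRNA) cassette transcribed from a human U6 RNA polymerase III promoter. As the depositor notes and the feature table confirms, this cassette lies on the antisense strand relative to the viral genome. The hgRNA fuses a Cas9 spacer and its tracrRNA-derived scaffold to an LbCas12a direct repeat and a Cas12a spacer. In the CHyMErA design, Cas12a's RNA-processing activity separates the single transcript into two functional guides. Here the two guides are intended to cut on either side of an exon of human PDPR so that the intervening segment is deleted; the record does not state which exon. The nucleases themselves are not encoded on this plasmid and must be supplied separately. A human PGK promoter drives puromycin N-acetyltransferase, allowing selection of transduced cells. The construct is one of several PDPR exon-deletion guides used for exon-resolution functional genomics.
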