Features (pLannotate 1.2.2; 27 found; start..end, strand, type, name):
      1..181     +  LTR            5' LTR (truncated): truncated 5' long terminal repeat (LTR) from HIV-1
    228..353     +  misc_feature   HIV-1 Ψ: packaging signal of human immunodeficiency virus type 1
    337..700     +  CDS            HIV-1 gag (fragment): gag protein from human immunodeficiency virus 1; gag
    846..1079    +  misc_feature   RRE: The Rev response element (RRE) of HIV-1 allows for Rev-dependent mRNA export from the nucleus to the cytoplasm.
   1456..1482    +  CDS            Rev (fragment): human immunodeficiency virus 1 (HIV-1) Rev protein; rev; enhances nuclear export of unspliced and incompletely spliced viral mRNAs
   1544..1611    -  misc_RNA       tracrRNA (fragment): trans-activating CRISPR RNA for the Streptococcus pyogenes CRISPR/Cas9 system
   1659..1899    -  promoter       U6 promoter: RNA polymerase III promoter for human U6 snRNA
   1941..2058    +  misc_feature   cPPT/CTS: central polypurine tract and central termination sequence of HIV-1
   2117..2617    +  promoter       hPGK promoter: human phosphoglycerate kinase 1 promoter
   2639..3238    +  CDS            PuroR (fragment): puromycin N-acetyltransferase; pac from Streptomyces; confers resistance to puromycin
   3254..3842    +  misc_feature   WPRE: woodchuck hepatitis virus posttranscriptional regulatory element
   3893..3912    +  misc_feature   cPPT/CTS (fragment): central polypurine tract and central termination sequence of HIV-1
   3914..4147    +  LTR            3' LTR (ΔU3): self-inactivating 3' long terminal repeat (LTR) from HIV-1
   4225..4346    +  polyA_signal   SV40 poly(A) signal: SV40 polyadenylation signal
   4386..4521    +  rep_origin     SV40 ori: SV40 origin of replication
   4542..4560    -  promoter       T7 promoter: promoter for bacteriophage T7 RNA polymerase
   4568..4723    +  CDS            lacZα (fragment): LacZα fragment of β-galactosidase; lacZ fragment
   4728..5156    +  rep_origin     f1 ori (sequence partly withheld): f1 bacteriophage origin of replication; arrow indicates direction of (+) strand synthesis
   5209..5313    +  promoter       AmpR promoter: bla
   5314..6174    +  CDS            AmpR: β-lactamase; bla; confers resistance to ampicillin, carbenicillin, and related antibiotics
   6345..6933    +  rep_origin     ori: high-copy-number ColE1/pMB1/pBR322/pUC origin of replication
   7116..7208    +  CDS            lacI (fragment): lac repressor; lacI; The lac repressor binds to the lac operator to inhibit transcription in E. coli. This inhibition can be relieved by adding lactose or isopropyl-β-D-thiogalactopyranoside (IPTG).
   7221..7242    +  protein_bind   CAP binding site: CAP binding activates transcription in the presence of cAMP. E. coli catabolite activator protein
   7257..7287    +  promoter       lac promoter: promoter for the E. coli lac operon
   7295..7311    +  protein_bind   lac operator: The lac repressor binds to the lac operator to inhibit transcription in E. coli. This inhibition can be relieved by adding lactose or isopropyl-β-D-thiogalactopyranoside (IPTG). lac repressor encoded by lacI
   7356..7374    +  promoter       T3 promoter: promoter for bacteriophage T3 RNA polymerase
   7402..7628    +  promoter       RSV promoter: Rous sarcoma virus enhancer/promoter
>Addgene plasmid #155067 | pLCHKO_PDPR_exon_deletion_3 | addgene full sequence | sequence record 308446 | Addgene NGS Result
GGGTCTCTCTGGTTAGACCAGATCTGAGCCTGGGAGCTCTCTGGCTAACTAGGGAACCCACTGCTTAAGC
CTCAATAAAGCTTGCCTTGAGTGCTTCAAGTAGTGTGTGCCCGTCTGTTGTGTGACTCTGGTAACTAGAG
ATCCCTCAGACCCTTTTAGTCAGTGTGGAAAATCTCTAGCAGTGGCGCCCGAACAGGGACTTGAAAGCGA
AAGGGAAACCAGAGGAGCTCTCTCGACGCAGGACTCGGCTTGCTGAAGCGCGCACGGCAAGAGGCGAGGG
GCGGCGACTGGTGAGTACGCCAAAAATTTTGACTAGCGGAGGCTAGAAGGAGAGAGATGGGTGCGAGAGC
GTCAGTATTAAGCGGGGGAGAATTAGATCGCGATGGGAAAAAATTCGGTTAAGGCCAGGGGGAAAGAAAA
AATATAAATTAAAACATATAGTATGGGCAAGCAGGGAGCTAGAACGATTCGCAGTTAATCCTGGCCTGTT
AGAAACATCAGAAGGCTGTAGACAAATACTGGGACAGCTACAACCATCCCTTCAGACAGGATCAGAAGAA
CTTAGATCATTATATAATACAGTAGCAACCCTCTATTGTGTGCATCAAAGGATAGAGATAAAAGACACCA
AGGAAGCTTTAGACAAGATAGAGGAAGAGCAAAACAAAAGTAAGACCACCGCACAGCAAGCGGCCGCTGA
TCTTCAGACCTGGAGGAGGAGATATGAGGGACAATTGGAGAAGTGAATTATATAAATATAAAGTAGTAAA
AATTGAACCATTAGGAGTAGCACCCACCAAGGCAAAGAGAAGAGTGGTGCAGAGAGAAAAAAGAGCAGTG
GGAATAGGAGCTTTGTTCCTTGGGTTCTTGGGAGCAGCAGGAAGCACTATGGGCGCAGCGTCAATGACGC
TGACGGTACAGGCCAGACAATTATTGTCTGGTATAGTGCAGCAGCAGAACAATTTGCTGAGGGCTATTGA
GGCGCAACAGCATCTGTTGCAACTCACAGTCTGGGGCATCAAGCAGCTCCAGGCAAGAATCCTGGCTGTG
GAAAGATACCTAAAGGATCAACAGCTCCTGGGGATTTGGGGTTGCTCTGGAAAACTCATTTGCACCACTG
CTGTGCCTTGGAATGCTAGTTGGAGTAATAAATCTCTGGAACAGATTTGGAATCACACGACCTGGATGGA
GTGGGACAGAGAAATTAACAATTACACAAGCTTAATACACTCCTTAATTGAAGAATCGCAAAACCAGCAA
GAAAAGAATGAACAAGAATTATTGGAATTAGATAAATGGGCAAGTTTGTGGAATTGGTTTAACATAACAA
ATTGGCTGTGGTATATAAAATTATTCATAATGATAGTAGGAGGCTTGGTAGGTTTAAGAATAGTTTTTGC
TGTACTTTCTATAGTGAATAGAGTTAGGCAGGGATATTCACCATTATCGTTTCAGACCCACCTCCCAACC
CCGAGGGGACCCAGAGAATTCAAAAAAAAGGATCCATGTCTTTTCACCTCTCATCTACACTTAGTAGAAA
TTAGCACCGACTCGGTGCCACTTTTTCAAGTTGATAACGGACTAGCCTTATTTCAACTTGCTATGCTGTT
TCCAGCATAGCTCTGAAACGTCACATCAGTTCTTCTTCCCGGTACCTCGTCCTTTCCACAAGATATATAA
AGCCAAGAAATCGAAATACTTTCAAGTTACGGTAAGCATATGATAGTCCATTTTAAAACATAATTTTAAA
ACTGCAAACTACCCAAGAAATTATTACTTTCTACGTCACGTATTTTGTACTAATATCTTTGTGTTTACAG
TCAAATTAATTCTAATTATCTCTCTAACAGCCTTGTATCGTATATGCAAATATGAAGGAATCATGGGAAA
TAGGCCCTCGAATTCTAGATCTTGAGACAAATGGCAGTATTCATCCACAATTTTAAAAGAAAAGGGGGGA
TTGGGGGGTACAGTGCAGGGGAAAGAATAGTAGACATAATAGCAACAGACATACAAACTAAAGAATTACA
AAAACAAATTACAAAAATTCAAAATTTTCGGGTTTATTACAGGGACAGCAGAGATCCACTTTGGCGCCGG
CTCGAGGGGGCCCGGGTTGCGCCTTTTCCAAGGCAGCCCTGGGTTTGCGCAGGGACGCGGCTGCTCTGGG
CGTGGTTCCGGGAAACGCAGCGGCGCCGACCCTGGGTCTCGCACATTCTTCACGTCCGTTCGCAGCGTCA
CCCGGATCTTCGCCGCTACCCTTGTGGGCCCCCCGGCGACGCTTCCTGCTCCGCCCCTAAGTCGGGAAGG
TTCCTTGCGGTTCGCGGCGTGCCGGACGTGACAAACGGAAGCCGCAGCTCACACTAGTACCCTCGCAGAC
GGACAGCGCCAGGGAGCAATGGCAGCGCGCCGACCGCGATGGGCTGTGGCCAATAGCGGCTGCTCAGCAG
GGCGCGCCGAGAGCAGCGGCCGGGAAGGGGCGGTGCGGGAGGCGGGGTGTGGGGCGGTAGTGTGGGCCCT
GTTCCTGCCCGCGCGGTGTTCCGCATTCTGCAAGCCTCCGGAGCGCACGTCGGCAGTCGGCTCCCTCGTT
GACCGAATCACCGACCTCTCTCCCCAGGGGGATCCACCGGAGCTTACCATGACCGAGTACAAGCCCACGG
TGCGCCTCGCCACCCGCGACGACGTCCCCAGGGCCGTACGCACCCTCGCCGCCGCGTTCGCCGACTACCC
CGCCACGCGCCACACCGTCGATCCGGACCGCCACATCGAGCGGGTCACCGAGCTGCAAGAACTCTTCCTC
ACGCGCGTCGGGCTCGACATCGGCAAGGTGTGGGTCGCGGACGACGGCGCCGCCGTGGCGGTCTGGACCA
CGCCGGAGAGCGTCGAAGCGGGGGCGGTGTTCGCCGAGATCGGCCCGCGCATGGCCGAGTTGAGCGGTTC
CCGGCTGGCCGCGCAGCAACAGATGGAAGGCCTCCTGGCGCCGCACCGGCCCAAGGAGCCCGCGTGGTTC
CTGGCCACCGTCGGTGTTTCGCCCGACCACCAGGGCAAGGGTCTGGGCAGCGCCGTCGTGCTCCCCGGAG
TGGAGGCGGCCGAGCGCGCCGGGGTGCCCGCCTTCCTGGAGACCTCCGCGCCCCGCAACCTCCCCTTCTA
CGAGCGGCTCGGCTTCACCGTCACCGCCGACGTCGAGGTGCCCGAAGGACCGCGCACCTGGTGCATGACC
CGCAAGCCCGGTGCCTGAACGCGTTAAGTCGACAATCAACCTCTGGATTACAAAATTTGTGAAAGATTGA
CTGGTATTCTTAACTATGTTGCTCCTTTTACGCTATGTGGATACGCTGCTTTAATGCCTTTGTATCATGC
TATTGCTTCCCGTATGGCTTTCATTTTCTCCTCCTTGTATAAATCCTGGTTGCTGTCTCTTTATGAGGAG
TTGTGGCCCGTTGTCAGGCAACGTGGCGTGGTGTGCACTGTGTTTGCTGACGCAACCCCCACTGGTTGGG
GCATTGCCACCACCTGTCAGCTCCTTTCCGGGACTTTCGCTTTCCCCCTCCCTATTGCCACGGCGGAACT
CATCGCCGCCTGCCTTGCCCGCTGCTGGACAGGGGCTCGGCTGTTGGGCACTGACAATTCCGTGGTGTTG
TCGGGGAAATCATCGTCCTTTCCTTGGCTGCTCGCCTGTGTTGCCACCTGGATTCTGCGCGGGACGTCCT
TCTGCTACGTCCCTTCGGCCCTCAATCCAGCGGACCTTCCTTCCCGCGGCCTGCTGCCGGCTCTGCGGCC
TCTTCCGCGTCTTCGCCTTCGCCCTCAGACGAGTCGGATCTCCCTTTGGGCCGCCTCCCCGCGTCGACTT
TAAGACCAATGACTTACAAGGCAGCTGTAGATCTTAGCCACTTTTTAAAAGAAAAGGGGGGACTGGAAGG
GCTAATTCACTCCCAACGAAGACAAGATCTGCTTTTTGCTTGTACTGGGTCTCTCTGGTTAGACCAGATC
TGAGCCTGGGAGCTCTCTGGCTAACTAGGGAACCCACTGCTTAAGCCTCAATAAAGCTTGCCTTGAGTGC
TTCAAGTAGTGTGTGCCCGTCTGTTGTGTGACTCTGGTAACTAGAGATCCCTCAGACCCTTTTAGTCAGT
GTGGAAAATCTCTAGCAGTACGTATAGTAGTTCATGTCATCTTATTATTCAGTATTTATAACTTGCAAAG
AAATGAATATCAGAGAGTGAGAGGAACTTGTTTATTGCAGCTTATAATGGTTACAAATAAAGCAATAGCA
TCACAAATTTCACAAATAAAGCATTTTTTTCACTGCATTCTAGTTGTGGTTTGTCCAAACTCATCAATGT
ATCTTATCATGTCTGGCTCTAGCTATCCCGCCCCTAACTCCGCCCATCCCGCCCCTAACTCCGCCCAGTT
CCGCCCATTCTCCGCCCCATGGCTGACTAATTTTTTTTATTTATGCAGAGGCCGAGGCCGCCTCGGCCTC
TGAGCTATTCCAGAAGTAGTGAGGAGGCTTTTTTGGAGGCCTAGGGACGTACCCAATTCGCCCTATAGTG
AGTCGTATTACGCGCGCTCACTGGCCGTCGTTTTACAACGTCGTGACTGGGAAAACCCTGGCGTTACCCA
ACTTAATCGCCTTGCAGCACATCCCCCTTTCGCCAGCTGGCGTAATAGCGAAGAGGCCCGCACCGATCGC
CCTTCCCAACAGTTGCGCAGCCTGAATGGCGAATGGG
[124 nt withheld, positions 4728-4851]
C
[91 nt withheld, positions 4853-4943]
A
[49 nt withheld, positions 4945-4993]
CCTTTGACGTTGGAGTCCACGTTCTTT
[37 nt withheld, positions 5021-5057]
ACCCTATCTCGGTCTATTCTTTTGATTTATAAGGGATTTTGCCGATTTCGGCCTATTGGTTAAAAAATGA
GCTGATTTAACAAAAATTTAACGCGAATTTTAACAAAATATTAACGCTTACAATTTAGGTGGCACTTTTC
GGGGAAATGTGCGCGGAACCCCTATTTGTTTATTTTTCTAAATACATTCAAATATGTATCCGCTCATGAG
ACAATAACCCTGATAAATGCTTCAATAATATTGAAAAAGGAAGAGTATGAGTATTCAACATTTCCGTGTC
GCCCTTATTCCCTTTTTTGCGGCATTTTGCCTTCCTGTTTTTGCTCACCCAGAAACGCTGGTGAAAGTAA
AAGATGCTGAAGATCAGTTGGGTGCACGAGTGGGTTACATCGAACTGGATCTCAACAGCGGTAAGATCCT
TGAGAGTTTTCGCCCCGAAGAACGTTTTCCAATGATGAGCACTTTTAAAGTTCTGCTATGTGGCGCGGTA
TTATCCCGTATTGACGCCGGGCAAGAGCAACTCGGTCGCCGCATACACTATTCTCAGAATGACTTGGTTG
AGTACTCACCAGTCACAGAAAAGCATCTTACGGATGGCATGACAGTAAGAGAATTATGCAGTGCTGCCAT
AACCATGAGTGATAACACTGCGGCCAACTTACTTCTGACAACGATCGGAGGACCGAAGGAGCTAACCGCT
TTTTTGCACAACATGGGGGATCATGTAACTCGCCTTGATCGTTGGGAACCGGAGCTGAATGAAGCCATAC
CAAACGACGAGCGTGACACCACGATGCCTGTAGCAATGGCAACAACGTTGCGCAAACTATTAACTGGCGA
ACTACTTACTCTAGCTTCCCGGCAACAATTAATAGACTGGATGGAGGCGGATAAAGTTGCAGGACCACTT
CTGCGCTCGGCCCTTCCGGCTGGCTGGTTTATTGCTGATAAATCTGGAGCCGGTGAGCGTGGGTCTCGCG
GTATCATTGCAGCACTGGGGCCAGATGGTAAGCCCTCCCGTATCGTAGTTATCTACACGACGGGGAGTCA
GGCAACTATGGATGAACGAAATAGACAGATCGCTGAGATAGGTGCCTCACTGATTAAGCATTGGTAACTG
TCAGACCAAGTTTACTCATATATACTTTAGATTGATTTAAAACTTCATTTTTAATTTAAAAGGATCTAGG
TGAAGATCCTTTTTGATAATCTCATGACCAAAATCCCTTAACGTGAGTTTTCGTTCCACTGAGCGTCAGA
CCCCGTAGAAAAGATCAAAGGATCTTCTTGAGATCCTTTTTTTCTGCGCGTAATCTGCTGCTTGCAAACA
AAAAAACCACCGCTACCAGCGGTGGTTTGTTTGCCGGATCAAGAGCTACCAACTCTTTTTCCGAAGGTAA
CTGGCTTCAGCAGAGCGCAGATACCAAATACTGTTCTTCTAGTGTAGCCGTAGTTAGGCCACCACTTCAA
GAACTCTGTAGCACCGCCTACATACCTCGCTCTGCTAATCCTGTTACCAGTGGCTGCTGCCAGTGGCGAT
AAGTCGTGTCTTACCGGGTTGGACTCAAGACGATAGTTACCGGATAAGGCGCAGCGGTCGGGCTGAACGG
GGGGTTCGTGCACACAGCCCAGCTTGGAGCGAACGACCTACACCGAACTGAGATACCTACAGCGTGAGCT
ATGAGAAAGCGCCACGCTTCCCGAAGGGAGAAAGGCGGACAGGTATCCGGTAAGCGGCAGGGTCGGAACA
GGAGAGCGCACGAGGGAGCTTCCAGGGGGAAACGCCTGGTATCTTTATAGTCCTGTCGGGTTTCGCCACC
TCTGACTTGAGCGTCGATTTTTGTGATGCTCGTCAGGGGGGCGGAGCCTATGGAAAAACGCCAGCAACGC
GGCCTTTTTACGGTTCCTGGCCTTTTGCTGGCCTTTTGCTCACATGTTCTTTCCTGCGTTATCCCCTGAT
TCTGTGGATAACCGTATTACCGCCTTTGAGTGAGCTGATACCGCTCGCCGCAGCCGAACGACCGAGCGCA
GCGAGTCAGTGAGCGAGGAAGCGGAAGAGCGCCCAATACGCAAACCGCCTCTCCCCGCGCGTTGGCCGAT
TCATTAATGCAGCTGGCACGACAGGTTTCCCGACTGGAAAGCGGGCAGTGAGCGCAACGCAATTAATGTG
AGTTAGCTCACTCATTAGGCACCCCAGGCTTTACACTTTATGCTTCCGGCTCGTATGTTGTGTGGAATTG
TGAGCGGATAACAATTTCACACAGGAAACAGCTATGACCATGATTACGCCAAGCGCGCAATTAACCCTCA
CTAAAGGGAACAAAAGCTGGAGCTGCAAGCTTAATGTAGTCTTATGCAATACTCTTGTAGTCTTGCAACA
TGGTAACGATGAGTTAGCAACATGCCTTACAAGGAGAGAAAAAGCACCGTGCATGCCGATTGGTGGAAGT
AAGGTGGTACGATCGTGCCTTATTAGGAAGGCAACAGACGGGTCTGACATGGATTGGACGAACCACTGAA
TTGCCGCATTGCAGAGATATTGTATTTAAGTGCCTAGCTCGATACATAAAC
